Addgene plasmid #82976: pDONR223_BRP44_WT_V5
Purpose: Gateway Donor vector containing BRP44, used as an over expression control for gene expression analysis. Part of the Target Accelerator Plasmid Collection.
Depositing lab: Jesse Boehm & Matthew Meyerson & David Root. Depositing organization: Broad Institute. Publication: High-throughput Phenotyping of Lung Cancer Somatic Mutations. Berger AH, Brooks AN, Wu X, Shrestha Y, Chouinard C, Piccioni F, Bagul M, Kamburov A, Imielinski M, Hogstrom L, Zhu C, Yang X, Pantel S, Sakai R, Watson J, Kaplan N, Campbell JD, Singh S, Root DE, Narayan R, Natoli T, Lahr DL, Tirosh I, Tamayo P, Getz G, Wong B, Doench J, Subramanian A, Golub TR, Meyerson M, Boehm JS. Cancer Cell. 2016 Aug 8;30(2):214-28. doi: 10.1016/j.ccell.2016.06.022. Epub 2016 Jul 28. PubMed 27478040.
Backbone
  Vector backbone: pDONR223
  Backbone manufacturer: Invitrogen
  Vector type: Gateway Entry vector
Growth in bacteria
  Bacterial resistance: Spectinomycin, 50 μg/mL
  Growth temperature: 37°C
  Growth strain: DH5alpha
  Copy number: High Copy
Gene/Insert
  Gene/Insert name: MPC2 (alt name: NM_015415)
  Species: H. sapiens (human)
  Entrez Gene: MPC2 (a.k.a. BRP44)
  Promoter: None
  Cloning method: Gateway Cloning
  Sequencing primers: 5′ M13pUC-fwd; 3′ M13-Rev
Terms and licenses: Academic/Nonprofit Terms; Industry Terms: Not Available to Industry
Depositor comments: Open state: NO stop codon immediately follows insert
How to cite: pDONR223_BRP44_WT_V5 was a gift from Jesse Boehm & Matthew Meyerson & David Root (Addgene plasmid # 82976 ; http://n2t.net/addgene:82976 ; RRID:Addgene_82976)
