[The description below was written by a language model from this plasmid's Addgene catalogue record and pLannotate feature annotations shown in this document.]
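Description:
pDONR223_BRP44_WT_V5 is a Gateway entry clone built on the Invitrogen pDONR223 backbone and carrying the wild-type human MPC2 open reading frame (formerly BRP44), which encodes a subunit of the mitochondrial pyruvate carrier that mediates pyruvate uptake into mitochondria. The sequenced plasmid is about 3.2 kb and is maintained in E. coli at high copy through a ColE1/pUC-type origin. Selection is with spectinomycin, conferred by the aadA (SmR) aminoglycoside adenylyltransferase gene. The short gentamicin-resistance, class 1 integron Pc promoter, lacZα and lacI fragments picked up by the annotation appear to be backbone remnants rather than functional elements. rrnB T1 and T2 terminators lie beside the cloning region, where they can limit read-through transcription into the insert.

The MPC2 coding sequence sits between two Gateway attL recombination sites. The automated annotation labels both as attL3, so the exact site identities should not be taken from these labels. These sites allow the ORF to be moved by an LR Clonase reaction into any compatible destination vector. The record lists no promoter for the insert, so the plasmid is a shuttle and archival clone, not an expression construct. A T7 promoter is annotated next to one att site, but the ORF is annotated on the opposite strand. The insert is in the "open" configuration with no stop codon after the ORF, allowing read-through into a C-terminal tag supplied by the destination vector. The "V5" in the name probably refers to such a tag, as no V5 feature is annotated in this plasmid. It belongs to the Target Accelerator Plasmid Collection, where it served as an overexpression control for gene expression analysis in high-throughput phenotyping of lung cancer somatic mutations.
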