Features (pLannotate 1.2.2; 12 found; start..end, strand, type, name):
    184..772     -  rep_origin     ori: high-copy-number ColE1/pMB1/pBR322/pUC origin of replication
    865..1656    -  CDS            SmR: aminoglycoside adenylyltransferase (Murphy, 1985); aadA; confers resistance to spectinomycin and streptomycin
   1663..1719    -  CDS            GmR (fragment): gentamycin acetyltransferase; aacC1; confers resistance to gentamycin
   1895..1918    -  promoter       Pc promoter (fragment): intI1 (promoter lies within the coding sequence); class 1 integron promoter
   2108..2126    +  promoter       T7 promoter: promoter for bacteriophage T7 RNA polymerase
   2145..2240    +  protein_bind   attL3: mutant version of attL; recombination site for the Gateway® LR reaction LR Clonase™
   2245..2625    -  CDS            MPC2 (sequence withheld): MPC2_HUMAN - Also known as BRP44. Experimental evidence at protein level: Swiss-Prot protein existence level 1. Mediates the uptake of pyruvate into mitochondria. From Homo sapiens (Human).
   2631..2726    -  protein_bind   attL3: mutant version of attL; recombination site for the Gateway® LR reaction LR Clonase™
   2743..2779    +  CDS            lacZα (fragment): LacZα fragment of β-galactosidase; lacZ fragment
   2826..2869    -  terminator     rrnB T1 terminator: Escherichia coli rrnB; transcription terminator T1 from the E. coli rrnB gene
   3001..3028    +  terminator     rrnB T2 terminator: transcription terminator T2 from the E. coli rrnB gene
   3083..1       -  CDS            lacI (fragment) (across the origin): lac repressor; lacI; The lac repressor binds to the lac operator to inhibit transcription in E. coli. This inhibition can be relieved by adding lactose or isopropyl-β-D-thiogalactopyranoside (IPTG).
>Addgene plasmid #82976 | pDONR223_BRP44_WT_V5 | addgene full sequence | sequence record 162779 | Addgene NGS result
CTCTTCCGCTTCCTCGCTCACTGACTCGCTGCGCTCGGTCGTTCGGCTGCGGCGAGCGGTATCAGCTCAC
TCAAAGGCGGTAATACGGTTATCCACAGAATCAGGGGATAACGCAGGAAAGAACATGTGAGCAAAAGGCC
AGCAAAAGGCCAGGAACCGTAAAAAGGCCGCGTTGCTGGCGTTTTTCCATAGGCTCCGCCCCCCTGACGA
GCATCACAAAAATCGACGCTCAAGTCAGAGGTGGCGAAACCCGACAGGACTATAAAGATACCAGGCGTTT
CCCCCTGGAAGCTCCCTCGTGCGCTCTCCTGTTCCGACCCTGCCGCTTACCGGATACCTGTCCGCCTTTC
TCCCTTCGGGAAGCGTGGCGCTTTCTCATAGCTCACGCTGTAGGTATCTCAGTTCGGTGTAGGTCGTTCG
CTCCAAGCTGGGCTGTGTGCACGAACCCCCCGTTCAGCCCGACCGCTGCGCCTTATCCGGTAACTATCGT
CTTGAGTCCAACCCGGTAAGACACGACTTATCGCCACTGGCAGCAGCCACTGGTAACAGGATTAGCAGAG
CGAGGTATGTAGGCGGTGCTACAGAGTTCTTGAAGTGGTGGCCTAACTACGGCTACACTAGAAGAACAGT
ATTTGGTATCTGCGCTCTGCTGAAGCCAGTTACCTTCGGAAAAAGAGTTGGTAGCTCTTGATCCGGCAAA
CAAACCACCGCTGGTAGCGGTGGTTTTTTTGTTTGCAAGCAGCAGATTACGCGCAGAAAAAAAGGATCTC
AAGAAGATCCTTTGATCTTTTCTACGGGGTCTGACGCTCAGTGGAACGACGCGTAACTCACGTTAAGGGA
TTTTGGTCATGGGTGGCTCGAGGGTTATTTGCCGACTACCTTGGTGATCTCGCCTTTCACGTAGTGGACA
AATTCTTCCAACTGATCTGCGCGCGAGGCCAAGCGATCTTCTTCTTGTCCAAGATAAGCCTGTCTAGCTT
CAAGTATGACGGGCTGATACTGGGCCGGCAGGCGCTCCATTGCCCAGTCGGCAGCGACATCCTTCGGCGC
GATTTTGCCGGTTACTGCGCTGTACCAAATGCGGGACAACGTAAGCACTACATTTCGCTCATCGCCAGCC
CAGTCGGGCGGCGAGTTCCATAGCGTTAAGGTTTCATTTAGCGCCTCAAATAGATCCTGTTCAGGAACCG
GATCAAAGAGTTCCTCCGCCGCTGGACCTACCAAGGCAACGCTATGTTCTCTTGCTTTTGTCAGCAAGAT
AGCCAGATCAATGTCGATCGTGGCTGGCTCGAAGATACCTGCAAGAATGTCATTGCGCTGCCATTCTCCA
AATTGCAGTTCGCGCTTAGCTGGATAACGCCACGGAATGATGTCGTCGTGCACAACAATGGTGACTTCTA
CAGCGCGGAGAATCTCGCTCTCTCCAGGGGAAGCCGAAGTTTCCAAAAGGTCGTTGATCAAAGCTCGCCG
CGTTGTTTCATCAAGCCTTACGGTCACCGTAACCAGCAAATCAATATCACTGTGTGGCTTCAGGCCGCCA
TCCACTGCGGAGCCGTACAAATGTACGGCCAGCAACGTCGGTTCGAGATGGCGCTCGATGACGCCAACTA
CCTCTGATAGTTGAGTCGATACTTCGGCGATCACCGCTTCCCTCATAATGTTTAACTTTGTTTTAGGGCG
ACTGCCCTGCTGCGTAACATCGTTGCTGCTCCATAACATCAAACATCGACCCACGGCGTAACGCGCTTGC
TGCTTGGATGCCCGAGGCATAGACTGTACCCCAAAAAAACAGTCATAACAAGCCATGAAAACCGCCACTG
CGCCGTTACCACCGCTGCGTTCGGTCAAGGTTCTGGACCAGTTGCGTGAGCGCATACGCTACTTGCATTA
CAGCTTACGAACCGAACAGGCTTATGTCCACTGGGTTCGTGCCTTCATCCGTTTCCACGGTGTGCGTCAC
CCGGCAACCTTGGGTAGCAGCGAAGTCGAGGCATTTCTGTCCTGGCTGGTCTAGAGGAGGCATGATGATA
TATTTTTATCTTGTGCAATGTAACATCAGAGATTTTGAGACACGGGCCAGAGCTGCCAGGAAACAGCTAT
GACCATGTAATACGACTCACTATAGGGGATATCAGCTGGATGGCAAATAATGATTTTATTTTGACTGATA
GTGACCTGTTCGTTGCAACAAATTGATAAGCAATGCTTTCTTATAATGCCAACTTTGTACAAGAAAGTTG
GCAA
[381 nt withheld, positions 2245-2625]
GGTGCCAACTTTTTTGTACAAAGTTGGCATTATAAAAAAGCATTGCTCATCAATTTGTTGCAACGAACAG
GTCACTATCAGTCAAAATAAAATCATTATTTGGGGCCCGAGCTTAAGACTGGCCGTCGTTTTACAACGTC
GTGACTGGGAAAACATCCATGCTAGCGTTAACGCGAGAGTAGGGAACTGCCAGGCATCAAATAAAACGAA
AGGCTCAGTCGGAAGACTGGGCCTTTCGTTTTATCTGTTGTTTGTCGGTGAACGCTCTCCTGAGTAGGAC
AAATCCGCCGGGAGCGGATTTGAACGTTGTGAAGCAACGGCCCGGAGGGTGGCGGGCAGGACGCCCGCCA
TAAACTGCCAGGCATCAAACTAAGCAGAAGGCCATCCTGACGGATGGCCTTTTTGCGTTTCTACAAACTC
TTCCTGGCTAGCGGTACGCGTATTAATTGCGTTGCGCTCACTGCCCGCTTTCCAGTCGGGAAACCTGTCG
TGCCAGCTGCATTAATGAATCGGCCAACGCGCGGGGAGAGGCGGTTTGCGTATTGGGCG
