>Addgene plasmid #82976 | pDONR223_BRP44_WT_V5 | depositor partial sequence | sequence record 157702 | Insert sequence
[381 nt withheld, positions 1-381]
TAA
